Addgene plasmid #187064: pX601‐mhCMV‐miniABEmax‐N3‐ E53ogRNA
Purpose: Npu Split N-terminal half of ABEmaxNGA with gRNA targeting mdx4cv nonsense mutation
Depositing lab: Renzhi Han. Depositing organization: Ohio State University. Publication: Efficient precise in vivo base editing in adult dystrophic mice. Xu L, Zhang C, Li H, Wang P, Gao Y, Mokadam NA, Ma J, Arnold WD, Han R. Nat Commun. 2021 Jun 17;12(1):3719. doi: 10.1038/s41467-021-23996-y. PubMed 34140489.
Backbone
  Vector backbone: pAAV
  Vector type: Mammalian Expression, AAV, CRISPR
Growth in bacteria
  Bacterial resistance: Ampicillin, 100 μg/mL
  Growth temperature: 37°C
  Growth strain: NEB Stable
  Copy number: High Copy
Gene/Insert
  Gene/Insert name: miniABEmax-Npu
  Species: Synthetic
  Promoter: mhCMV
  Cloning method: Restriction Enzyme; 5′ cloning site XhoI (not destroyed); 3′ cloning site NotI (not destroyed)
  Sequencing primers: 5′ TACGGTGGGAGGTCTATATAAGCAGAG
Terms and licenses: Academic/Nonprofit Terms; Industry Terms: Not Available to Industry
How to cite: pX601‐mhCMV‐miniABEmax‐N3‐ E53ogRNA was a gift from Renzhi Han (Addgene plasmid # 187064 ; http://n2t.net/addgene:187064 ; RRID:Addgene_187064)
