[The description below was written by a language model from this plasmid's Addgene catalogue record and pLannotate feature annotations shown in this document.]
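Description:
pX601‐mhCMV‐miniABEmax‐N3‐E53ogRNA is an AAV transfer plasmid on a pAAV backbone, used for mammalian expression and CRISPR base editing. It carries the N-terminal half of an intein-split adenine base editor together with a guide RNA cassette. In bacteria it is maintained at high copy through a ColE1/pUC-type origin and selected with ampicillin (AmpR under its own bla promoter). An f1 phage origin is also present. AAV2 inverted terminal repeats flank the payload so that it can be packaged into recombinant AAV. The 3′ ITR is annotated in full, whereas only short fragments of the 5′ ITR were detected in the sequenced record.

Between the ITRs, a compact CMV-derived promoter (recorded as mhCMV, annotated as a truncated CMV element) drives a synthetic open reading frame. It consists of a single E. coli TadA-derived adenosine deaminase domain fused to the N-terminal portion of Streptococcus pyogenes Cas9. The software labels this portion as dCas9(N) with the D10A change. The fusion ends in a DnaE-type N-intein, which the catalogue identifies as Npu, followed by a bGH polyadenylation signal. Downstream, a human U6 promoter expresses an SpCas9-scaffold guide RNA that targets the mdx4cv nonsense mutation in dystrophin.

According to the record, this construct supplies one half of ABEmax with an NGA-PAM Cas9 variant. It would be co-delivered with a partner vector encoding the C-terminal half fused to the matching C-intein, and protein trans-splicing then reassembles the full editor, which gets around the AAV packaging limit. The associated work concerns in vivo base editing in adult dystrophic mice.
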