Features (pLannotate 1.2.2; 19 found; start..end, strand, type, name):
     12..39      +  repeat_region  AAV2 ITR (fragment): inverted terminal repeat of adeno-associated virus serotype 2 inverted
     68..95      +  repeat_region  AAV2 ITR (fragment): inverted terminal repeat of adeno-associated virus serotype 2 inverted
    534..551     -  promoter       CMV promoter (fragment): human cytomegalovirus (CMV) immediate early promoter
    614..665     +  promoter       CMVd2 promoter: truncated human cytomegalovirus (CMV) immediate early promoter that yields moderately reduced expression relative to the full-length promoter
    766..1260    +  CDS            tadA: TADA_ECOLI - Also known as yfhC. Experimental evidence at protein level: Swiss-Prot protein existence level 1. Catalyzes the deamination of adenosine to inosine at the wobble position 34 of tRNA(Arg2). Essential for cell viability. From Escherichia coli (strain K12).
   1360..2961    +  CDS            dCas9(N): N-terminal portion of catalytically inactive Streptococcus pyogenes dCas9 carrying the D10A mutation (Zetsche et al., 2015)
   2962..3078    +  CDS            dCas9(C) (fragment): C-terminal portion of catalytically inactive Streptococcus pyogenes dCas9 carrying the N863A mutation (Zetsche et al., 2015)
   3076..3375    +  CDS            dnaE-N (fragment): DPO3A_SYNY3 - Experimental evidence at protein level: Swiss-Prot protein existence level 1. DNA polymerase III is a complex, multichain enzyme responsible for most of the replicative synthesis in bacteria. This DNA polymerase also exhibits 3' to 5' exonuclease activity. The alpha chain is the DNA polymerase (By similarity). From Synechocystis sp. (strain PCC 6803 / Kazusa).
   3421..3532    +  polyA_signal   bGH poly(A) signal: bovine growth hormone polyadenylation signal
   3636..3876    +  promoter       U6 promoter: RNA polymerase III promoter for human U6 snRNA
   3924..3991    +  misc_RNA       tracrRNA (fragment): trans-activating CRISPR RNA for the Streptococcus pyogenes CRISPR/Cas9 system
   4007..4147    +  repeat_region  AAV2 ITR: inverted terminal repeat of adeno-associated virus serotype 2 inverted
   4152..4203    -  misc_feature   bom (fragment): basis of mobility region from pBR322
   4222..4677    +  rep_origin     f1 ori (sequence partly withheld): f1 bacteriophage origin of replication; arrow indicates direction of (+) strand synthesis
   4678..4727    -  misc_feature   bom (fragment): basis of mobility region from pBR322
   4829..4864    -  CDS            rop (fragment): Rop protein, which maintains plasmids at low copy number; rop
   4959..5063    +  promoter       AmpR promoter: bla
   5064..5924    +  CDS            AmpR: β-lactamase; bla; confers resistance to ampicillin, carbenicillin, and related antibiotics
   6095..6683    +  rep_origin     ori: high-copy-number ColE1/pMB1/pBR322/pUC origin of replication
>Addgene plasmid #187064 | pX601‐mhCMV‐miniABEmax‐N3‐ E53ogRNA | addgene full sequence | sequence record 368938 | Addgene NGS Result
CCTGCAGGCAGCTGCGCGCTCGCTCGCTCACTGAGGCCGCCCGGGCGTCGGGCGACCTTTGGTCGCCCGG
CCTCAGTGAGCGAGCGAGCGCGCAGAGAGGGAGTGGCCAACTCCATCACTAGGGGTTCCTGCGGCCTCTA
GACTCGAGGCCCTTCAGATTAAAAATAACTGAGGTAAGGGCCTGGGTAGGGGAGGTGGTGTGAGACGCTC
CTGTCTCTCCTCTATCTGCCCATCGGCCCTTTGGGGAGGAGGAATGTGCCCAAGGACTAAAAAAAGGCCA
TGGAGCCAGAGGGGCGAGGGCAACAGACCTTTCATGGGCAAACCTTGGGGCCCTGCTGACTGTAGATGAG
AGCAGCCACTACGGGTCTAGGCTGCCCATGTAAGGAGGCAAGGCCTGGGGACACCCGAGATGCCTGGTTA
TAATTAACCCAGACATGTGGCTGCCCCCCCCCCCCAACACCTGCTGCCTGCTAAAAATAACCCTGTCCCT
GGTGGCCCTGCATGCCCACTCACGGGGATTTCCAAGTCTCCACCCCATTGACGTCAATGGGAGTTTGTTT
TGGCACCAAAATCAACGGGACTTTCCAAAATGTCGTAACAACTCCGCCCCATTGACGCAAATGGGCGGTA
GGCGTGTACGGTGGGAGGTCTATATAAGCAGAGCTGGTTTAGTGAACCGTCAGATCCGCCACCATGGCTA
GCATGAAACGGACAGCCGACGGAAGCGAGTTCGAGTCACCAAAGAAGAAGCGGAAAGTCGGATCCTCTGA
GGTGGAGTTTTCCCACGAGTACTGGATGAGACATGCCCTGACCCTGGCCAAGAGGGCACGCGATGAGAGG
GAGGTGCCTGTGGGAGCCGTGCTGGTGCTGAACAATAGAGTGATCGGCGAGGGCTGGAACAGAGCCATCG
GCCTGCACGACCCAACAGGCCATGCCGAAATTATGGCCCTGAGGCAGGGCGGCCTGGTCATGCAGAACTA
CAGACTGATTGACGCCACCCTGTACGGGACATTCGAGCCTTGCGTGATGTGCGCCGGCGCCATGATCCAC
TCTAGGATCGGCCGCGTGGTGTTTGGCGTGAGGAACGCAAAAACCGGCGCCGCAGGCTCCCTGATGGACG
TGCTGCACTACCCCGGCATGAATCACCGCGTCGAAATTACCGAGGGAATCCTGGCAGATGAATGTGCCGC
CCTGCTGTGCTATTTCTTTCGGATGCCTAGACAGGTGTTCAATGCTCAGAAGAAGGCCCAGAGCTCCACC
GACTCCGGAGGATCTAGCGGAGGCTCCTCTGGCTCTGAGACACCTGGCACAAGCGAGAGCGCAACACCTG
AAAGCAGCGGGGGCAGCAGCGGGGGGTCAGACAAGAAGTACAGCATCGGCCTGGCCATCGGCACCAACTC
TGTGGGCTGGGCCGTGATCACCGACGAGTACAAGGTGCCCAGCAAGAAATTCAAGGTGCTGGGCAACACC
GACCGGCACAGCATCAAGAAGAACCTGATCGGAGCCCTGCTGTTCGACAGCGGCGAAACAGCCGAGGCCA
CCCGGCTGAAGAGAACCGCCAGAAGAAGATACACCAGACGGAAGAACCGGATCTGCTATCTGCAAGAGAT
CTTCAGCAACGAGATGGCCAAGGTGGACGACAGCTTCTTCCACAGACTGGAAGAGTCCTTCCTGGTGGAA
GAGGATAAGAAGCACGAGCGGCACCCCATCTTCGGCAACATCGTGGACGAGGTGGCCTACCACGAGAAGT
ACCCCACCATCTACCACCTGAGAAAGAAACTGGTGGACAGCACCGACAAGGCCGACCTGCGGCTGATCTA
TCTGGCCCTGGCCCACATGATCAAGTTCCGGGGCCACTTCCTGATCGAGGGCGACCTGAACCCCGACAAC
AGCGACGTGGACAAGCTGTTCATCCAGCTGGTGCAGACCTACAACCAGCTGTTCGAGGAAAACCCCATCA
ACGCCAGCGGCGTGGACGCCAAGGCCATCCTGTCTGCCAGACTGAGCAAGAGCAGACGGCTGGAAAATCT
GATCGCCCAGCTGCCCGGCGAGAAGAAGAATGGCCTGTTCGGAAACCTGATTGCCCTGAGCCTGGGCCTG
ACCCCCAACTTCAAGAGCAACTTCGACCTGGCCGAGGATGCCAAACTGCAGCTGAGCAAGGACACCTACG
ACGACGACCTGGACAACCTGCTGGCCCAGATCGGCGACCAGTACGCCGACCTGTTTCTGGCCGCCAAGAA
CCTGTCCGACGCCATCCTGCTGAGCGACATCCTGAGAGTGAACACCGAGATCACCAAGGCCCCCCTGAGC
GCCTCTATGATCAAGAGATACGACGAGCACCACCAGGACCTGACCCTGCTGAAAGCTCTCGTGCGGCAGC
AGCTGCCTGAGAAGTACAAAGAGATTTTCTTCGACCAGAGCAAGAACGGCTACGCCGGCTACATTGACGG
CGGAGCCAGCCAGGAAGAGTTCTACAAGTTCATCAAGCCCATCCTGGAAAAGATGGACGGCACCGAGGAA
CTGCTCGTGAAGCTGAACAGAGAGGACCTGCTGCGGAAGCAGCGGACCTTCGACAACGGCAGCATCCCCC
ACCAGATCCACCTGGGAGAGCTGCACGCCATTCTGCGGCGGCAGGAAGATTTTTACCCATTCCTGAAGGA
CAACCGGGAAAAGATCGAGAAGATCCTGACCTTCCGCATCCCCTACTACGTGGGCCCTCTGGCCAGGGGA
AACAGCAGATTCGCCTGGATGACCAGAAAGAGCGAGGAAACCATCACCCCCTGGAACTTCGAGGAAGTGG
TGGACAAGGGCGCTTCCGCCCAGAGCTTCATCGAGCGGATGACCAACTTCGATAAGAACCTGCCCAACGA
GAAGGTGCTGCCCAAGCACAGCCTGCTGTACGAGTACTTCACCGTGTATAACGAGCTGACCAAAGTGAAA
TACGTGACCGAGGGAATGAGAAAGCCCGCCTTCCTGAGCGGCGAGCAGAAAAAGGCCATCGTGGACCTGC
TGTTCAAGACCAACCGGAAAGTGACCGTGAAGCAGCTGAAAGAGGACTACTTCAAGAAAATCGAGTGCCT
GTCCTACGAGACAGAGATCCTGACAGTGGAGTATGGCCTGCTGCCAATCGGCAAGATCGTGGAGAAGAGG
ATCGAGTGTACCGTGTACTCTGTGGATAACAATGGCAACATCTATACACAGCCCGTGGCACAGTGGCACG
ATAGGGGAGAGCAGGAGGTGTTCGAGTATTGCCTGGAGGACGGCAGCCTGATCAGGGCAACCAAGGACCA
CAAGTTCATGACAGTGGATGGCCAGATGCTGCCCATCGACGAGATTTTCGAGCGGGAGCTGGACCTGATG
AGAGTGGATAACCTGCCTAATTAACTAGTAGAATTCCTAGAGCTCGCTGATCAGCCTCGACTGTGCCTTC
TAGTTGCCAGCCATCTGTTGTTTGCCCCTCCCCCGTGCCTTCCTTGACCCTGGAAGGTGCCACTCCCACT
GTCCTTTCCTAATAAAATGAGGAAATTGCATCGCATTGTCTGAGTAGGTGTCATTCTATTCTGGGGGGTG
GGGTGGGGCAGGACAGCAAGGGGGAGGATTGGGAAGAGAATAGCAGGCATGCTGGGGAGGTACCTGAGGG
CCTATTTCCCATGATTCCTTCATATTTGCATATACGATACAAGGCTGTTAGAGAGATAATTGGAATTAAT
TTGACTGTAAACACAAAGATATTAGTACAAAATACGTGACGTAGAAAGTAATAATTTCTTGGGTAGTTTG
CAGTTTTAAAATTATGTTTTAAAATGGACTATCATATGCTTACCGTAACTTGAAAGTATTTCGATTTCTT
GGCTTTATATATCTTGTGGAAAGGACGAAACACCGGTTATCTCCTGTTCTGCAGCGTTTCAGAGCTATGC
TGGAAACAGCATAGCAAGTTGAAATAAGGCTAGTCCGTTATCAACTTGAAAAAGTGGCACCGAGTCGGTG
CTTTTTTTGCGGCCGCAGGAACCCCTAGTGATGGAGTTGGCCACTCCCTCTCTGCGCGCTCGCTCGCTCA
CTGAGGCCGGGCGACCAAAGGTCGCCCGACGCCCGGGCTTTGCCCGGGCGGCCTCAGTGAGCGAGCGAGC
GCGCAGCTGCCTGCAGGGGCGCCTGATGCGGTATTTTCTCCTTACGCATCTGTGCGGTATTTCACACCGC
ATA
[95 nt withheld, positions 4204-4298]
T
[46 nt withheld, positions 4300-4345]
C
[141 nt withheld, positions 4347-4487]
CCTTTGACGTTGGAGTCCACGTTCTTT
[37 nt withheld, positions 4515-4551]
ACTCTATCTCGGGCTATTCTTTTGATTTATAAGGGATTTTGCCGATTTCGGTCTATTGGTTAAAAAATGA
GCTGATTTAACAAAAATTTAACGCGAATTTTAACAAAATATTAACGTTTACAATTTTATGGTGCACTCTC
AGTACAATCTGCTCTGATGCCGCATAGTTAAGCCAGCCCCGACACCCGCCAACACCCGCTGACGCGCCCT
GACGGGCTTGTCTGCTCCCGGCATCCGCTTACAGACAAGCTGTGACCGTCTCCGGGAGCTGCATGTGTCA
GAGGTTTTCACCGTCATCACCGAAACGCGCGAGACGAAAGGGCCTCGTGATACGCCTATTTTTATAGGTT
AATGTCATGATAATAATGGTTTCTTAGACGTCAGGTGGCACTTTTCGGGGAAATGTGCGCGGAACCCCTA
TTTGTTTATTTTTCTAAATACATTCAAATATGTATCCGCTCATGAGACAATAACCCTGATAAATGCTTCA
ATAATATTGAAAAAGGAAGAGTATGAGTATTCAACATTTCCGTGTCGCCCTTATTCCCTTTTTTGCGGCA
TTTTGCCTTCCTGTTTTTGCTCACCCAGAAACGCTGGTGAAAGTAAAAGATGCTGAAGATCAGTTGGGTG
CACGAGTGGGTTACATCGAACTGGATCTCAACAGCGGTAAGATCCTTGAGAGTTTTCGCCCCGAAGAACG
TTTTCCAATGATGAGCACTTTTAAAGTTCTGCTATGTGGCGCGGTATTATCCCGTATTGACGCCGGGCAA
GAGCAACTCGGTCGCCGCATACACTATTCTCAGAATGACTTGGTTGAGTACTCACCAGTCACAGAAAAGC
ATCTTACGGATGGCATGACAGTAAGAGAATTATGCAGTGCTGCCATAACCATGAGTGATAACACTGCGGC
CAACTTACTTCTGACAACGATCGGAGGACCGAAGGAGCTAACCGCTTTTTTGCACAACATGGGGGATCAT
GTAACTCGCCTTGATCGTTGGGAACCGGAGCTGAATGAAGCCATACCAAACGACGAGCGTGACACCACGA
TGCCTGTAGCAATGGCAACAACGTTGCGCAAACTATTAACTGGCGAACTACTTACTCTAGCTTCCCGGCA
ACAATTAATAGACTGGATGGAGGCGGATAAAGTTGCAGGACCACTTCTGCGCTCGGCCCTTCCGGCTGGC
TGGTTTATTGCTGATAAATCTGGAGCCGGTGAGCGTGGAAGCCGCGGTATCATTGCAGCACTGGGGCCAG
ATGGTAAGCCCTCCCGTATCGTAGTTATCTACACGACGGGGAGTCAGGCAACTATGGATGAACGAAATAG
ACAGATCGCTGAGATAGGTGCCTCACTGATTAAGCATTGGTAACTGTCAGACCAAGTTTACTCATATATA
CTTTAGATTGATTTAAAACTTCATTTTTAATTTAAAAGGATCTAGGTGAAGATCCTTTTTGATAATCTCA
TGACCAAAATCCCTTAACGTGAGTTTTCGTTCCACTGAGCGTCAGACCCCGTAGAAAAGATCAAAGGATC
TTCTTGAGATCCTTTTTTTCTGCGCGTAATCTGCTGCTTGCAAACAAAAAAACCACCGCTACCAGCGGTG
GTTTGTTTGCCGGATCAAGAGCTACCAACTCTTTTTCCGAAGGTAACTGGCTTCAGCAGAGCGCAGATAC
CAAATACTGTTCTTCTAGTGTAGCCGTAGTTAGGCCACCACTTCAAGAACTCTGTAGCACCGCCTACATA
CCTCGCTCTGCTAATCCTGTTACCAGTGGCTGCTGCCAGTGGCGATAAGTCGTGTCTTACCGGGTTGGAC
TCAAGACGATAGTTACCGGATAAGGCGCAGCGGTCGGGCTGAACGGGGGGTTCGTGCACACAGCCCAGCT
TGGAGCGAACGACCTACACCGAACTGAGATACCTACAGCGTGAGCTATGAGAAAGCGCCACGCTTCCCGA
AGGGAGAAAGGCGGACAGGTATCCGGTAAGCGGCAGGGTCGGAACAGGAGAGCGCACGAGGGAGCTTCCA
GGGGGAAACGCCTGGTATCTTTATAGTCCTGTCGGGTTTCGCCACCTCTGACTTGAGCGTCGATTTTTGT
GATGCTCGTCAGGGGGGCGGAGCCTATGGAAAAACGCCAGCAACGCGGCCTTTTTACGGTTCCTGGCCTT
TTGCTGGCCTTTTGCTCACATGT
